Addgene plasmid #189628: pAAV-TRE-Gluc-RMA-IRES-EGFP
Purpose: Expresses Gluc-RMA and EGFP driven by the Tet Response Element (TRE). Plasmid 2 for recording Fos expression.
Depositing lab: Jerzy Szablowski. Depositing organization: Rice University. Publication: Engineered serum markers for non-invasive monitoring of gene expression in the brain. Lee S, Nouraein S, Kwon JJ, Huang Z, Wojick JA, Xia B, Corder G, Szablowski JO. Nat Biotechnol. 2024 Jan 10. doi: 10.1038/s41587-023-02087-x. PubMed 38200117.
Backbone
  Vector backbone: pAAV V032
  Backbone size w/o insert (bp): 6038
  Total vector size (bp): 8595
  Vector type: Mammalian Expression, AAV, Luciferase
Growth in bacteria
  Bacterial resistance: Ampicillin, 100 μg/mL
  Growth temperature: 37°C
  Growth strain: NEB Stable
  Copy number: Unknown
Gene/Insert 1
  Gene/Insert name: Gaussia luciferase fused to Fc (alt names: Gluc-mouse IgG1 Fc; Gluc-RMA)
  Species: M. musculus (mouse), Synthetic; Gaussia princeps
  Promoter: TRE
  Tag / fusion protein: Gluc (N terminal on insert); IgG1 Fc (C terminal on insert)
  Cloning method: Gibson Cloning
  Sequencing primers: 5′ cggccgcatctcgagttta
Gene/Insert 2
  Gene/Insert name: IRES-EGFP
  Promoter: IRES
  Cloning method: Gibson Cloning
  Sequencing primers: 5′ gtatgggatctgatctggggc
Terms and licenses: Academic/Nonprofit Terms; Industry Terms: Not Available to Industry
Depositor comments: TRE backbone is derived from pAAV-RAM-d2TTA::TRE-MCS-WPRE-pA (Addgene #63931). Gluc is derived from AAV-hSyn-GlucM23-iChloC-EYFP (Addgene #114102). IgG1 is derived from SI4-Jamc.2 (Addgene #28216). IRES-EGFP is derived from pAAV.CMV.Luc.IRES.EGFP.SV40 (Addgene #105533). Please visit https://www.biorxiv.org/content/10.1101/2022.07.17.500352v1 for BioRxiv preprint
How to cite: pAAV-TRE-Gluc-RMA-IRES-EGFP was a gift from Jerzy Szablowski (Addgene plasmid # 189628 ; http://n2t.net/addgene:189628 ; RRID:Addgene_189628)
