[The description below was written by a language model from this plasmid's Addgene catalogue record and pLannotate feature annotations shown in this document.]
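Description:
pAAV-TRE-Gluc-RMA-IRES-EGFP is an AAV transfer plasmid of about 8.6 kb, built on the pAAV V032 backbone, for tetracycline-system-dependent expression of a secreted luciferase reporter and EGFP in mammalian cells. It is propagated in E. coli through a high-copy ColE1/pUC origin with ampicillin selection, and also carries an f1 origin. The annotated backbone additionally contains mini-Tn7 left and right ends and a gentamicin resistance gene, elements typical of Tn7 transposition (bacmid-type) vectors. The record does not say whether they are used here. The left AAV2 ITR is annotated only as two short fragments, while the right ITR is detected in full.

Between the ITRs, a tight TRE promoter (seven tet operators upstream of a minimal CMV promoter) drives a bicistronic transcript. The first cistron is human codon-optimized Gaussia luciferase fused at its C terminus to a mouse IgG1 Fc fragment, the fusion termed Gluc-RMA. An EMCV IRES then permits cap-independent translation of EGFP from the same mRNA, so cells producing the secreted marker are also fluorescently labelled. A WPRE and an SV40 polyadenylation signal follow to enhance transcript stability and processing.

Because the TRE is silent without a tetracycline-controlled transactivator, expression depends on a partner construct supplying it. The depositor describes this as the second plasmid of a pair for recording Fos expression, and the TRE backbone derives from an activity-dependent RAM-d2TTA vector. The associated work concerns engineered serum markers for non-invasive monitoring of gene expression in the brain, consistent with using the luciferase fusion as a readout of that kind and EGFP to identify the expressing cells.
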