Features (pLannotate 1.2.2; 27 found; start..end, strand, type, name):
     20..474     +  rep_origin     f1 ori (sequence partly withheld): f1 bacteriophage origin of replication; arrow indicates direction of (+) strand synthesis
    500..604     +  promoter       AmpR promoter: bla
    605..1465    +  CDS            AmpR: β-lactamase; bla; confers resistance to ampicillin, carbenicillin, and related antibiotics
   1636..2224    +  rep_origin     ori: high-copy-number ColE1/pMB1/pBR322/pUC origin of replication
   2410..2461    -  misc_feature   bom (fragment): basis of mobility region from pBR322
   2529..2753    -  mobile_element Tn7R: mini-Tn7 element (right end of the Tn7 transposon) Tn7
   2820..3353    -  CDS            GmR: gentamycin acetyltransferase; aacC1; confers resistance to gentamycin
   3523..3551    -  promoter       Pc promoter: intI1 (promoter lies within the coding sequence); class 1 integron promoter
   3529..3876    -  CDS            YPR2_ECOLX (fragment): Protein predicted: Swiss-Prot protein existence level 4. From Escherichia coli.
   3881..3898    -  misc_feature   MCS (fragment): pUC18/19 multiple cloning site
   3902..3929    +  repeat_region  AAV2 ITR (fragment): inverted terminal repeat of adeno-associated virus serotype 2 inverted
   3958..3985    +  repeat_region  AAV2 ITR (fragment): inverted terminal repeat of adeno-associated virus serotype 2 inverted
   4040..4354    +  promoter       tight TRE promoter: Tet-responsive promoter PTight, consisting of seven tet operator sequences followed by the minimal CMV promoter
   4376..4930    +  CDS            hGLuc: secreted Gaussia luciferase human codon-optimized
   4934..5578    +  CDS            Ighg1 (fragment): IGHG1_MOUSE - Also known as Igh-4. Experimental evidence at protein level: Swiss-Prot protein existence level 1. From Mus musculus (Mouse).
   5596..6182    +  misc_feature   IRES2: internal ribosome entry site (IRES) of the encephalomyocarditis virus (EMCV)
   6183..6899    +  CDS            EGFP: EGFP is a basic (constitutively fluorescent) green fluorescent protein published in 1996, derived from Aequorea victoria. It is reported to be a rapidly-maturing weak dimer with moderate acid sensitivity.
   6937..6960    +  misc_feature   MCS (fragment): pBluescript multiple cloning site
   6960..7548    +  misc_feature   WPRE: woodchuck hepatitis virus posttranscriptional regulatory element
   7576..7594    -  promoter       T7 promoter: promoter for bacteriophage T7 RNA polymerase
   7620..7754    +  polyA_signal   SV40 poly(A) signal: SV40 polyadenylation signal
   7783..7923    +  repeat_region  AAV2 ITR: inverted terminal repeat of adeno-associated virus serotype 2 inverted
   7926..7958    +  promoter       AmpR promoter (fragment): bla
   7984..8067    +  CDS            large T antigen (fragment): large T antigen from SV40 (simian virus 40)
   8090..8224    +  polyA_signal   SV40 poly(A) signal: SV40 polyadenylation signal
   8253..8418    -  mobile_element Tn7L: mini-Tn7 element (left end of the Tn7 transposon) Tn7
   8581..15      +  CDS            lacZα (fragment) (across the origin): LacZα fragment of β-galactosidase; lacZ fragment
>Addgene plasmid #189628 | pAAV-TRE-Gluc-RMA-IRES-EGFP | addgene full sequence | sequence record 376523 | Addgene NGS Result
AGCCTGAATGGCGAATGGG
[124 nt withheld, positions 20-143]
C
[91 nt withheld, positions 145-235]
A
[49 nt withheld, positions 237-285]
CCTTTGACGTTGGAGTCCACGTTCTT
[37 nt withheld, positions 312-348]
ACCCTATCTCGGTCTATTCTTTTGATTTATAAGGGATTTTGCCGATTTCGGCCTATTGGTTAAAAAATGA
GCTGATTTAACAAAAATTTAACGCGAATTTTAACAAAATATTAACGCTTACAATTTAGGTGGCACTTTTC
GGGGAAATGTGCGCGGAACCCCTATTTGTTTATTTTTCTAAATACATTCAAATATGTATCCGCTCATGAG
ACAATAACCCTGATAAATGCTTCAATAATATTGAAAAAGGAAGAGTATGAGTATTCAACATTTCCGTGTC
GCCCTTATTCCCTTTTTTGCGGCATTTTGCCTTCCTGTTTTTGCTCACCCAGAAACGCTGGTGAAAGTAA
AAGATGCTGAAGATCAGTTGGGTGCACGAGTGGGTTACATCGAACTGGATCTCAACAGCGGTAAGATCCT
TGAGAGTTTTCGCCCCGAAGAACGTTTTCCAATGATGAGCACTTTTAAAGTTCTGCTATGTGGCGCGGTA
TTATCCCGTATTGACGCCGGGCAAGAGCAACTCGGTCGCCGCATACACTATTCTCAGAATGACTTGGTTG
AGTACTCACCAGTCACAGAAAAGCATCTTACGGATGGCATGACAGTAAGAGAATTATGCAGTGCTGCCAT
AACCATGAGTGATAACACTGCGGCCAACTTACTTCTGACAACGATCGGAGGACCGAAGGAGCTAACCGCT
TTTTTGCACAACATGGGGGATCATGTAACTCGCCTTGATCGTTGGGAACCGGAGCTGAATGAAGCCATAC
CAAACGACGAGCGTGACACCACGATGCCTGTAGCAATGGCAACAACGTTGCGCAAACTATTAACTGGCGA
ACTACTTACTCTAGCTTCCCGGCAACAATTAATAGACTGGATGGAGGCGGATAAAGTTGCAGGACCACTT
CTGCGCTCGGCCCTTCCGGCTGGCTGGTTTATTGCTGATAAATCTGGAGCCGGTGAGCGTGGGTCTCGCG
GTATCATTGCAGCACTGGGGCCAGATGGTAAGCCCTCCCGTATCGTAGTTATCTACACGACGGGGAGTCA
GGCAACTATGGATGAACGAAATAGACAGATCGCTGAGATAGGTGCCTCACTGATTAAGCATTGGTAACTG
TCAGACCAAGTTTACTCATATATACTTTAGATTGATTTAAAACTTCATTTTTAATTTAAAAGGATCTAGG
TGAAGATCCTTTTTGATAATCTCATGACCAAAATCCCTTAACGTGAGTTTTCGTTCCACTGAGCGTCAGA
CCCCGTAGAAAAGATCAAAGGATCTTCTTGAGATCCTTTTTTTCTGCGCGTAATCTGCTGCTTGCAAACA
AAAAAACCACCGCTACCAGCGGTGGTTTGTTTGCCGGATCAAGAGCTACCAACTCTTTTTCCGAAGGTAA
CTGGCTTCAGCAGAGCGCAGATACCAAATACTGTTCTTCTAGTGTAGCCGTAGTTAGGCCACCACTTCAA
GAACTCTGTAGCACCGCCTACATACCTCGCTCTGCTAATCCTGTTACCAGTGGCTGCTGCCAGTGGCGAT
AAGTCGTGTCTTACCGGGTTGGACTCAAGACGATAGTTACCGGATAAGGCGCAGCGGTCGGGCTGAACGG
GGGGTTCGTGCACACAGCCCAGCTTGGAGCGAACGACCTACACCGAACTGAGATACCTACAGCGTGAGCT
ATGAGAAAGCGCCACGCTTCCCGAAGGGAGAAAGGCGGACAGGTATCCGGTAAGCGGCAGGGTCGGAACA
GGAGAGCGCACGAGGGAGCTTCCAGGGGGAAACGCCTGGTATCTTTATAGTCCTGTCGGGTTTCGCCACC
TCTGACTTGAGCGTCGATTTTTGTGATGCTCGTCAGGGGGGCGGAGCCTATGGAAAAACGCCAGCAACGC
GGCCTTTTTACGGTTCCTGGCCTTTTGCTGGCCTTTTGCTCACATGTTCTTTCCTGCGTTATCCCCTGAT
TCTGTGGATAACCGTATTACCGCCTTTGAGTGAGCTGATACCGCTCGCCGCAGCCGAACGACCGAGCGCA
GCGAGTCAGTGAGCGAGGAAGCGGAAGAGCGCCTGATGCGGTATTTTCTCCTTACGCATCTGTGCGGTAT
TTCACACCGCATAGACCAGCCGCGTAACCTGGCAAAATCGGTTACGGTTGAGTAATAAATGGATGCCCTG
CGTAAGCGGGTGTGGGCGGACAATAAAGTCTTAAACTGAACAAAATAGATCTAAACTATGACAATAAAGT
CTTAAACTAGACAGAATAGTTGTAAACTGAAATCAGTCCAGTTATGCTGTGAAAAAGCATACTGGACTTT
TGTTATGGCTAAAGCAAACTCTTCATTTTCTGAAGTGCAAATTGCCCGTCGTATTAAAGAGGGGCGTGGC
CAAGGGCATGGTAAAGACTATATTCGCGGCGTTGTGACAATTTACCGAACAACTCCGCGGCCGGGAAGCC
GATCTCGGCTTGAACGAATTGTTAGGTGGCGGTACTTGGGTCGATATCAAAGTGCATCACTTCTTCCCGT
ATGCCCAACTTTGTATAGAGAGCCACTGCGGGATCGTCACCGTAATCTGCTTGCACGTAGATCACATAAG
CACCAAGCGCGTTGGCCTCATGCTTGAGGAGATTGATGAGCGCGGTGGCAATGCCCTGCCTCCGGTGCTC
GCCGGAGACTGCGAGATCATAGATATAGATCTCACTACGCGGCTGCTCAAACTTGGGCAGAACGTAAGCC
GCGAGAGCGCCAACAACCGCTTCTTGGTCGAAGGCAGCAAGCGCGATGAATGTCTTACTACGGAGCAAGT
TCCCGAGGTAATCGGAGTCCGGCTGATGTTGGGAGTAGGTGGCTACGTCTCCGAACTCACGACCGAAAAG
ATCAAGAGCAGCCCGCATGGATTTGACTTGGTCAGGGCCGAGCCTACATGTGCGAATGATGCCCATACTT
GAGCCACCTAACTTTGTTTTAGGGCGACTGCCCTGCTGCGTAACATCGTTGCTGCTCCATAACATCAAAC
ATCGACCCACGGCGTAACGCGCTTGCTGCTTGGATGCCCGAGGCATAGACTGTACAAAAAAACAGTCATA
ACAAGCCATGAAAACCGCCACTGCGCCGTTACCACCGCTGCGTTCGGTCAAGGTTCTGGACCAGTTGCGT
GAGCGCATACGCTACTTGCATTACAGTTTACGAACCGAACAGGCTTATGTCAACTGGGTTCGTGCCTTCA
TCCGTTTCCACGGTGTGCGTCACCCGGCAACCTTGGGCAGCAGCGAAGTCGAGGCATTTCTGTCCTGGCT
GGCGAACGAGCGCAAGGTTTCGGTCTCCACGCATCGTCAGGCATTGGCGGCCTTGCTGTTCTTCTACGGC
AAGGTGCTGTGCACGGATCTGCCCTGGCTTCAGGAGATCGGAAGACCTCGGCCGTCGCGGCGCTTGCCGG
TGGTGCTGACCCCGGATGAAGTGGTTCGCATCCTCGGTTTTCTGGAAGGCGAGCATCGTTTGTTCGCCCA
GGACTCTAGCTATAGTTCTAGTGGTTGGCTACAGCTTGCATGCCTGCAGGCAGCTGCGCGCTCGCTCGCT
CACTGAGGCCGCCCGGGCGTCGGGCGACCTTTGGTCGCCCGGCCTCAGTGAGCGAGCGAGCGCGCAGAGA
GGGAGTGGCCAACTCCATCACTAGGGGTTCCTGCGGCCGCACGCGCGTCTCGAGTTTACTCCCTATCAGT
GATAGAGAACGTATGTCGAGTTTACTCCCTATCAGTGATAGAGAACGATGTCGAGTTTACTCCCTATCAG
TGATAGAGAACGTATGTCGAGTTTACTCCCTATCAGTGATAGAGAACGTATGTCGAGTTTACTCCCTATC
AGTGATAGAGAACGTATGTCGAGTTTATCCCTATCAGTGATAGAGAACGTATGTCGAGTTTACTCCCTAT
CAGTGATAGAGAACGTATGTCGAGGTAGGCGTGTACGGTGGGAGGCCTATATAAGCAGAGCTCGTTTAGT
GAACCGTCAGATCGCCACCGGTGTTTAAACGGCCACCATGGGAGTCAAAGTTCTGTTTGCCCTGATCTGC
ATCGCTGTGGCCGAGGCCAAGCCCACCGAGAACAACGAAGACTTCAACATCGTGGCCGTGGCCAGCAACT
TCGCGACCACGGATCTCGATGCTGACCGCGGGAAGTTGCCCGGCGAGAAGCTGCCGCTGGAGGTGCTCAA
AGAGTTGGAAGCCAATGCCCGGAAAGCTGGCTGCACCAGGGGCTGTCTGATCTGCCTGTCCCACATCAAG
TGCACGCCCAAGATGAAGAAGTTCATCCCAGGACGCTGCCACACCTACGAAGGCGACAAAGAGTCCGCAC
AGGGCGGCATAGGCGAGGCGATCGACGACATTCCTGAGATTCCTGGGTTCAAGGACTTGGAGCCCATAGA
GCAGTTCATCGCACAGGTCGATCTGTGTGTGGACTGCACAACTGGCTGCCTCAAAGGGCTTGCCAACGTG
CAGTGTTCTGACCTGCTCAAGAAGTGGCTGCCGCAACGCTGCGCGACCTTTGCCAGCAAGATCCAGGGCC
AGGTGGACAAGATCAAGGGGGCCGGTGATGACGGCTCCGTCCCAGAAGTATCATCTGTCTTCATCTTCCC
CCCAAAGCCCAAGGATGTGCTCACCATTACTCTGACTCCTAAGGTCACGTGTGTTGTGGTAGACATCAGC
AAGGATGATCCCGAGGTCCAGTTCAGCTGGTTTGTAGATGATGTGGAGGTGCACACAGCTCAGACGCAAC
CCCGGGAGGAGCAGTTCAACAGCACTTTCCGCTCAGTCAGTGAACTTCCCATCATGCACCAGGACTGGCT
CAATGGCAAGGAGTTCAAATGCAGGGTCAACAGTGCAGCTTTCCCTGCCCCCATCGAGAAAACCATCTCC
AAAACCAAAGGCAGACCGAAGGCTCCACAGGTGTACACCATTCCACCTCCCAAGGAGCAGATGGCCAAGG
ATAAAGTCAGTCTGACCTGCATGATAACAGACTTCTTCCCTGAAGACATTACTGTGGAGTGGCAGTGGAA
TGGGCAGCCAGCGGAGAACTACAAGAACACTCAGCCCATCATGGACACAGATGGCTCTTACTTCGTCTAC
AGCAAGCTCAATGTGCAGAAGAGCAACTGGGAGGCAGGAAATACTTTCACCTGCTCTGTGTTACATGAGG
GCCTGCACAACCACCATACTGAGAAGAGCCTCTCCCACTCTCCTGGTAAATGATTCTAGGGGATCCGCCC
CTCTCCCTCCCCCCCCCNTAACGTTACTGGCCGAAGCCGCTTGGAATAAGGCCGGTGTGCGTTTGTCTAT
ATGTTATTTTCCACCATATTGCCGTCTTTTGGCAATGTGAGGGCCCGGAAACCTGGCCCTGTCTTCTTGA
CGAGCATTCCTAGGGGTCTTTCCCCTCTCGCCAAAGGAATGCAAGGTCTGTTGAATGTCGTGAAGGAAGC
AGTTCCTCTGGAAGCTTCTTGAAGACAAACAACGTCTGTAGCGACCCTTTGCAGGCAGCGGAACCCCCCA
CCTGGCGACAGGTGCCTCTGCGGCCAAAAGCCACGTGTATAAGATACACCTGCAAAGGCGGCACAACCCC
AGTGCCACGTTGTGAGTTGGATAGTTGTGGAAAGAGTCAAATGGCTCTCCTCAAGCGTATTCAACAAGGG
GCTGAAGGATGCCCAGAAGGTACCCCATTGTATGGGATCTGATCTGGGGCCTCGGTACACATGCTTTACA
TGTGTTTAGTCGAGGTTAAAAAAACGTCTAGGCCCCCCGAACCACGGGGACGTGGTTTTCCTTTGAAAAA
CACGATGATAATATGGCCACAACCATGGTGAGCAAGGGCGAGGAGCTGTTCACCGGGGTGGTGCCCATCC
TGGTCGAGCTGGACGGCGACGTAAACGGCCACAAGTTCAGCGTGTCCGGCGAGGGCGAGGGCGATGCCAC
CTACGGCAAGCTGACCCTGAAGTTCATCTGCACCACCGGCAAGCTGCCCGTGCCCTGGCCCACCCTCGTG
ACCACCCTGACCTACGGCGTGCAGTGCTTCAGCCGCTACCCCGACCACATGAAGCAGCACGACTTCTTCA
AGTCCGCCATGCCCGAAGGCTACGTCCAGGAGCGCACCATCTTCTTCAAGGACGACGGCAACTACAAGAC
CCGCGCCGAGGTGAAGTTCGAGGGCGACACCCTGGTGAACCGCATCGAGCTGAAGGGCATCGACTTCAAG
GAGGACGGCAACATCCTGGGGCACAAGCTGGAGTACAACTACAACAGCCACAACGTCTATATCATGGCCG
ACAAGCAGAAGAACGGCATCAAGGTGAACTTCAAGATCCGCCACAACATCGAGGACGGCAGCGTGCAGCT
CGCCGACCACTACCAGCAGAACACCCCCATCGGCGACGGCCCCGTGCTGCTGCCCGACAACCACTACCTG
AGCACCCAGTCCGCCCTGAGCAAAGACCCCAACGAGAAGCGCGATCACATGGTCCTGCTGGAGTTCGTGA
CCGCCGCCGGGATCACTCTCGGCATGGACGAGCTGTACAAGGGTGGTTCTCCCAAGAAGAAGAGGAAAGT
CTAAGTTTAATTCGATATCAAGCTTATCGATAATCAACCTCTGGATTACAAAATTTGTGAAAGATTGACT
GGTATTCTTAACTATGTTGCTCCTTTTACGCTATGTGGATACGCTGCTTTAATGCCTTTGTATCATGCTA
TTGCTTCCCGTATGGCTTTCATTTTCTCCTCCTTGTATAAATCCTGGTTGCTGTCTCTTTATGAGGAGTT
GTGGCCCGTTGTCAGGCAACGTGGCGTGGTGTGCACTGTGTTTGCTGACGCAACCCCCACTGGTTGGGGC
ATTGCCACCACCTGTCAGCTCCTTTCCGGGACTTTCGCTTTCCCCCTCCCTATTGCCACGGCGGAACTCA
TCGCCGCCTGCCTTGCCCGCTGCTGGACAGGGGCTCGGCTGTTGGGCACTGACAATTCCGTGGTGTTGTC
GGGGAAATCATCGTCCTTTCCTTGGCTGCTCGCCTATGTTGCCACCTGGATTCTGCGCGGGACGTCCTTC
TGCTACGTCCCTTCGGCCCTCAATCCAGCGGACCTTCCTTCCCGCGGCCTGCTGCCGGCTCTGCGGCCTC
TTCCGCGTCTTCGCCTTCGCCCTCAGACGAGTCGGATCTCCCTTTGGGCCGCCTCCCCGCATCGATACCG
AGCGGTACCCAATTCGCCCTATAGTGAGTCGTATTACGCGCGCAGCGGCCGACCATGGCCCAACTTGTTT
ATTGCAGCTTATAATGGTTACAAATAAAGCAATAGCATCACAAATTTCACAAATAAAGCATTTTTTTCAC
TGCATTCTAGTTGTGGTTTGTCCAAACTCATCAATGTATCTTATCATGTCTGGATCTCCGGACACGTGCG
GACCGAGCGGCCGCAGGAACCCCTAGTGATGGAGTTGGCCACTCCCTCTCTGCGCGCTCGCTCGCTCACT
GAGGCCGGGCGACCAAAGGTCGCCCGACGCCCGGGCTTTGCCCGGGCGGCCTCAGTGAGCGAGCGAGCGC
GCAGCTGCCTGCAGGTCTGAGACAATAACCCTGATAAATGCTTCAATAATGTAAGCTTGTCGAGAAGTAC
TAGAGGATCATAATCAGCCATACCACATTTGTAGAGGTTTTACTTGCTTTAAAAAACCTCCCACACCTCC
CCCTGAACCTGAAACATAAAATGAATGCAATTGTTGTTGTTAACTTGTTTATTGCAGCTTATAATGGTTA
CAAATAAAGCAATAGCATCACAAATTTCACAAATAAAGCATTTTTTTCACTGCATTCTAGTTGTGGTTTG
TCCAAACTCATCAATGTATCTTATCATGTCTGGATCTGATCACTGATATCGCCTAGGAGATCCGAACCAG
ATAAGTGAAATCTAGTTCCAAACTATTTTGTCATTTTTAATTTTCGTATTAGCTTACGACGCTACACCCA
GTTCCCATCTATTTTGTCACTCTTCCCTAAATAATCCTTAAAAACTCCATTTCCACCCCTCCCAGTTCCC
AACTATTTTGTCCGCCCACAGCGGGGCATTTTTCTTCCTGTTATGTTTTTAATCAAACATCCTGCCAACT
CCATGTGACAAACCGTCATCTTCGGCTACTTTTTCTCTGTCACAGAATGAAAATTTTTCTGTCATCTCTT
CGTTATTAATGTTTGTAATTGACTGAATATCAACGCTTATTTGC
